Addgene plasmid #194485: pAS162
Purpose: synGR Cassette
Depositing lab: Ahmad Khalil. Depositing organization: Boston University Main Campus. Publication: A Toolkit for Precise, Multigene Control in Saccharomyces cerevisiae. Sanford A, Kiriakov S, Khalil AS. ACS Synth Biol. 2022 Nov 11. doi: 10.1021/acssynbio.2c00423. PubMed 36367334.
Backbone
  Vector backbone: pYKT095
  Backbone size w/o insert (bp): 1870
  Total vector size (bp): 5285
  Vector type: Synthetic Biology
Growth in bacteria
  Bacterial resistance: Ampicillin, 100 μg/mL
  Growth temperature: 37°C
  Growth strain: DH5alpha
  Copy number: High Copy
Gene/Insert
  Gene/Insert name: synGR Cassette
  Species: Synthetic
  Insert size (bp): 3415
  Cloning method: Restriction Enzyme; 5′ cloning site BsaI (destroyed during cloning); 3′ cloning site BsaI (destroyed during cloning)
  Sequencing primers: 5′ GAGCCTATGGAAAAACGCCA; 3′ GATTATCAAAAAGGATCTTCACCTAG
Terms and licenses: Academic/Nonprofit Terms; Industry Terms: Not Available to Industry
How to cite: pAS162 was a gift from Ahmad Khalil (Addgene plasmid # 194485 ; http://n2t.net/addgene:194485 ; RRID:Addgene_194485)
