[The description below was written by a language model from this plasmid's Addgene catalogue record and pLannotate feature annotations shown in this document.]
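Description:
pAS162 is a 5,285 bp synthetic biology plasmid from a toolkit for precise, multigene control in Saccharomyces cerevisiae. It carries a 3,415 bp "synGR Cassette" assembled into the small (1,870 bp) pYKT095 backbone by BsaI-based cloning, with both sites destroyed in the process. The backbone supplies only bacterial maintenance functions: a high-copy ColE1/pUC-type origin and a β-lactamase gene with its own promoter for ampicillin selection in E. coli. No yeast replication origin, centromere or auxotrophic marker is annotated, so the plasmid appears to serve as a cassette-level part for propagation in bacteria and transfer into further assemblies or yeast vectors. The record does not state how it is delivered to yeast.

The cassette is a single yeast transcription unit driven by the constitutive S. cerevisiae TEF1 promoter and closed by the ADH1 terminator. The annotated coding region includes a fragment of the human glucocorticoid receptor (NR3C1) followed by a fragment of the yeast stress-responsive transcription factor Msn2. About 300 bp between the promoter and the receptor fragment is unannotated, and its content is not identified in the record. It could encode a DNA-binding module, but this is not stated. The arrangement fits a synthetic, hormone-responsive transcription regulator, in which a receptor-derived domain would gate the activity of a fused transcriptional effector domain in response to ligand. However, the stated purpose is just "synGR Cassette", and the inducer and target promoter are not specified. A short fragment matching yeast MRL1 lies upstream of the TEF1 promoter. It most likely reflects genomic sequence flanking the promoter or a connector region rather than an expressed gene.
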