Features (pLannotate 1.2.2; 8 found; start..end, strand, type, name):
    187..336     +  CDS            MRL1 (fragment): MRL1_YEAST - Experimental evidence at protein level: Swiss-Prot protein existence level 1. Sorting receptor involved in the transport of vacuolar enzymes from the Golgi complex to the vacuole. Involved in the delivery and maturation of PEP4 (vacuolar proteinase A) and PRB1 (vacuolar proteinase B). From Saccharomyces cerevisiae (strain ATCC 204508 / S288c) (Baker's yeast).
    498..905     +  promoter       TEF1 promoter: S. cerevisiae TEF1; promoter for EF-1α
   1225..2097    +  CDS            NR3C1 (fragment): GCR_HUMAN - Also known as GRL. Experimental evidence at protein level: Swiss-Prot protein existence level 1. [Isoform Alpha-D3]: Has lowest transcriptional activation activity of all isoforms created by alternative initiation (PubMed:15866175, PubMed:23820903). Has transcriptional repression activity (PubMed:23303127). From Homo sapiens (Human).
   2128..3009    +  CDS            MSN2 (fragment): MSN2_YEAST - Experimental evidence at protein level: Swiss-Prot protein existence level 1. Positive transcriptional factor that acts as a component of the stress responsive system. Recognizes and binds to the stress response element (STRE) which is involved in the response to various forms of stress (heat, oxidative, osmotic, etc.). Involved in the regulation of the CTT1, DDR2, HSP12 genes. May be regulated via WHI2- PSR1 complex phosphatase activity. From Saccharomyces cerevisiae (strain ATCC 204508 / S288c) (Baker's yeast).
   3038..3225    +  terminator     ADH1 terminator: S. cerevisiae ADH1; transcription terminator for the S. cerevisiae alcohol dehydrogenase 1 (ADH1) gene
   3542..4402    -  CDS            AmpR: β-lactamase; bla; confers resistance to ampicillin, carbenicillin, and related antibiotics
   4403..4507    -  promoter       AmpR promoter: bla
   4610..5198    +  rep_origin     ori: high-copy-number ColE1/pMB1/pBR322/pUC origin of replication
>Addgene plasmid #194485 | pAS162 | addgene full sequence | sequence record 381839 | Addgene NGS Result
GTGGATAACCGTGCGGCCGCCCCTGAATTCGCATCTAGAACGGGGTCATCACGGCTCATCATGCGCCAAA
CAAATGTGTGCAATACACGCTCGGATGACTGCATGATGACCGCACTGACTGGGGACAGCAGATCCACCTA
AGCCTGTGAGAGAAGCAGACACCCGACAGATCAAGGCAGTTACGTCTCACCAAACCAGATGTCAACACAG
CTACAACGCCTTGCCAACAGGGAGTTCTTCAGAGACATGGAGGCTCAAAACGAAATTATTGACAGCCTAG
ACATCAATAGTCATACAACAGAAAGCGACCACCCAACTTTGGCTGATAATAGCGTATAAACAATGCATAC
TTTGTACGTTCAAAATACAATGCAGTAGATATATTTATGCATATTACATATAATACATATCACATAGGAA
GCAACAGGCGCGTTGGACTTTTAATTTTCGAGGACCGCGAATCCTTACATCACACCCAATCCCCCACAAG
TGATCCCCCACACACCATAGCTTCAAAATGTTTCTACTCCTTTTTTACTCTTCCAGATTTTCTCGGACTC
CGCGCATCGCCGTACCACTTCAAAACACCCAAGCACAGCATACTAAATTTCCCCTCTTTCTTCCTCTAGG
GTGTCGTTAATTACCCGTACTAAAGGTTTGGAAAAGAAAAAAGACACCGCCTCGTTTCTTTTTCTTCGTC
GAAAAAGGCAATAAAAATTTTTATCACGTTTCTTTTTCTTGAAAATTTTTTTTTTTGATTTTTTTCTCTT
TCGATGACCTCCCATTGATATTTAAGTTAATAAACGGTCATCAATTTCTCAAGTTTCAGTTTCATTTTTC
TTGTTCTATTACAACTTTTTTTACTTCTTGCTCATTAGAAAGAAAGCATAGCAATCTAATCTAAGTTTTA
ATTACAAAAGATCTATGCTCGAGAAAAAAATGGAGCGCCCCTTCCAGTGTCGCATTTGCATGCGGAACTT
TTCGAGAAATTTCATTTTGCAAAGACATACCCGTACTCATACCGGTGAAAAACCGTTTCAGTGTCGGATC
TGTATGCGAAATTTCTCCGATAGAGCTAATTTGAGAAGACATCTACGTACGCACACCGGCGAGAAGCCAT
TCCAATGCCGAATATGCATGCGCAACTTCAGTAGACATGATCAATTGACTAGACACCTAAAAACCCACCT
GAGAGGAGATGGTGCTGGATTGATTGATATCGATAACCTGGAAGCTCGAAAAACAAAGAAAAAAATAAAA
GGAATTCAGCAGGCCACTACAGGAGTCTCACAAGAAACCTCTGAAAATCCTGGTAACAAAACAATAGTTC
CTGCAACGTTACCACAACTCACCCCTACCCTGGTGTCACTGTTGGAGGTTATTGAACCTGAAGTGTTATA
TGCAGGATATGATAGCTCTGTTCCAGACTCAACTTGGAGGATCATGACTACGCTCAACATGTTAGGAGGG
CGGCAAGTGATTGCAGCAGTGAAATGGGCAAAGGCAATACCAGGTTTCAGGAACTTACACCTGGATGACC
AAATGACCCTACTGCAGTACTCCTGGATGTTTCTTATGGCATTTGCTCTGGGGTGGAGATCATATAGACA
ACCAAGTGCAAACCTGCTGTGTTTTGCTCCTGATCTGATTATTAATGAGCAGAGAATGACTCTACCCTGC
ATGTACGACCAATGTAAACACATGCTGTATGTTTCCTCTGAGTTACACAGGCTTCAGGTATCTTATGAAG
AGTATCTCTGTATGAAAACCTTACTGCTTCTCTCTTCAGTTCCTAAGGACGGTCTGAAGAGCCAAGAGCT
ATTTGATGAAATTAGAATGACCTACATCAAAGAGCTAGGAAAAGCCATTGTCAAGAGGGAAGGAAACTCC
AGCCAGAACTGGCAGCGGTTTTATCAACTGACAAAACTCTTGGATTCTATGCATGAAGTGGTTGAAAATC
TCCTTAACTATTGCTTCCAAACATTTTTGGATAAGACCATGAGTATTGAATTCCCCGAGATGTTAGCTGA
AATCATCACCAATCAGATACCAAAATACTCAAACGGAAATATCAAAAAACTTCTGTTTCATCAAAAGGGC
GACGGAGCAGGCTTAATAAATGCTAGCATGACGGTCGACCATGATTTCAATAGCGAAGATATTTTATTCC
CCATAGAAAGCATGAGTAGTATACAATACGTGGAGAATAATAACCCAAATAATATTAACAACGATGTTAT
CCCGTATTCTCTAGATATCAAAAACACTGTCTTAGATAGTGCGGATCTCAATGACATTCAAAATCAAGAA
ACTTCACTGAATTTGGGGCTTCCTCCACTATCTTTCGACTCTCCACTGCCCGTAACGGAAACGATACCAT
CCACTACCGATAACAGCTTGCATTTGAAAGCTGATAGCAACAAAAATCGCGATGCAAGAACTATTGAAAA
TGATAGTGAAATTAAGAGTACTAATAATGCTAGTGGCTCTGGGGCAAATCAATACACAACTCTTACTTCA
CCTTATCCTATGAACGACATTTTGTACAACATGAACAATCCGTTACAATCACCGTCACCTTCATCGGTAC
CTCAAAATCCGACTATAAATCCTCCCATAAATACAGCAAGTAACGAAACTAATTTATCGCCTCAAACTTC
AAATGGTAATGAAACTCTTATATCTCCACGAGCCCAACAACATACGTCCATTAAAGATAATCGTCTGTCC
TTACCTAATGGTGCTAATTCGAATCTTTTCATTGACACTAACCCAAACAATTTGAACGAAAAACTAAGAA
ATCAATTGAACTCAGATACAAATTCATATTCTAACTCCATTTCTAATTCAAACTCCAATTCTACGGGTAA
TTTAAATTCCAGTTATTTTAATTCACTGAACATAGACTCCATGCTAGATGATTACGTTTCTAGTGATCTC
TTATTGAATGATGATGATGATGACACTAATTTATCACGCCGAAGATTTAGCGACGTTATAACAAACCAAG
AGCTCTAAGGGCCCATCCTAACTCGAGGCGAATTTCTTATGATTTATGATTTTTATTATTAAATAAGTTA
TAAAAAAAATAAGTGTATACAAATTTTAAAGTGACTCTTAGGTTTTAAAACGAAAATTCTTATTCTTGAG
TAACTCTTTCCTGTAGGTCAGGTTGCTTTCTCAGGTATAGCATGAGGTCGCTCTTATTGACCACACCTCT
ACCGGCATGCCGAGCAAATGCCTGCAAATCGCTCCCCATTTCGCTGAGCATGAGACGGAAATCTGCTCGT
CAGTGGTGCTCACACTGACGAATCATGTACAGATCATACCGATGACTGCCTGGCGACTCACAACTAAGCA
AGACAGCCGGAACCAGCGCCGGCGAACACCACTGCATATATGGCATATCACAACAGTCCAACTAGTGCAC
TGCAGTACAGCGGCCGCGATTATCAAAAAGGATCTTCACCTAGATCCTTTTAAATTAAAAATGAAGTTTT
AAATCAATCTAAAGTATATATGAGTAAACTTGGTCTGACAGTTACCAATGCTTAATCAGTGAGGCACCTA
TCTCAGCGATCTGTCTATTTCGTTCATCCATAGTTGCCTGACTCCCCGTCGTGTAGATAACTACGATACG
GGAGGGCTTACCATCTGGCCCCAGTGCTGCAATGATACCGCGGGACCCACGCTCACCGGCTCCAGATTTA
TCAGCAATAAACCAGCCAGCCGGAAGGGCCGAGCGCAGAAGTGGTCCTGCAACTTTATCCGCCTCCATCC
AGTCTATTAATTGTTGCCGGGAAGCTAGAGTAAGTAGTTCGCCAGTTAATAGTTTGCGCAACGTTGTTGC
CATTGCTACAGGCATCGTGGTGTCACGCTCGTCGTTTGGTATGGCTTCATTCAGCTCCGGTTCCCAACGA
TCAAGGCGAGTTACATGATCCCCCATGTTGTGCAAAAAAGCGGTTAGCTCCTTCGGTCCTCCGATCGTTG
TCAGAAGTAAGTTGGCCGCAGTGTTATCACTCATGGTTATGGCAGCACTGCATAATTCTCTTACTGTCAT
GCCATCCGTAAGATGCTTTTCTGTGACTGGTGAGTACTCAACCAAGTCATTCTGAGAATAGTGTATGCGG
CGACCGAGTTGCTCTTGCCCGGCGTCAATACGGGATAATACCGCGCCACATAGCAGAACTTTAAAAGTGC
TCATCATTGGAAAACGTTCTTCGGGGCGAAAACTCTCAAGGATCTTACCGCTGTTGAGATCCAGTTCGAT
GTAACCCACTCGTGCACCCAACTGATCTTCAGCATCTTTTACTTTCACCAGCGTTTCTGGGTGAGCAAAA
ACAGGAAGGCAAAATGCCGCAAAAAAGGGAATAAGGGCGACACGGAAATGTTGAATACTCATACTCTTCC
TTTTTCAATATTATTGAAGCATTTATCAGGGTTATTGTCTCATGAGCGGATACATATTTGAATGTATTTA
GAAAAATAAACAAATAGGGGTTCCGCGCACATTTCCCCGAAAAGTGCCACCTGTCATGACCAAAATCCCT
TAACGTGAGTTTTCGTTCCACTGAGCGTCAGACCCCGTAGAAAAGATCAAAGGATCTTCTTGAGATCCTT
TTTTTCTGCGCGTAATCTGCTGCTTGCAAACAAAAAAACCACCGCTACCAGCGGTGGTTTGTTTGCCGGA
TCAAGAGCTACCAACTCTTTTTCCGAAGGTAACTGGCTTCAGCAGAGCGCAGATACCAAATACTGTTCTT
CTAGTGTAGCCGTAGTTAGGCCACCACTTCAAGAACTCTGTAGCACCGCCTACATACCTCGCTCTGCTAA
TCCTGTTACCAGTGGCTGCTGCCAGTGGCGATAAGTCGTGTCTTACCGGGTTGGACTCAAGACGATAGTT
ACCGGATAAGGCGCAGCGGTCGGGCTGAACGGGGGGTTCGTGCACACAGCCCAGCTTGGAGCGAACGACC
TACACCGAACTGAGATACCTACAGCGTGAGCTATGAGAAAGCGCCACGCTTCCCGAAGGGAGAAAGGCGG
ACAGGTATCCGGTAAGCGGCAGGGTCGGAACAGGAGAGCGCACGAGGGAGCTTCCAGGGGGAAACGCCTG
GTATCTTTATAGTCCTGTCGGGTTTCGCCACCTCTGACTTGAGCGTCGATTTTTGTGATGCTCGTCAGGG
GGGCGGAGCCTATGGAAAAACGCCAGCAACGCGGCCTTTTTACGGTTCCTGGCCTTTTGCTGGCCTTTTG
CTCACATGTTCTTTCCTGCGTTATCCCCTGATTCT
